>Addgene plasmid #201362 | Diffusive 27kDa (EGFP) | addgene full sequence | sequence record 400099 | Addgene NGS Result
CATAGCCCATATATGGAGTTCCGCGTTACATAACTTACGGTAAATGGCCCGCCTGGCTGACCGCCCAACG
ACCCCCGCCCATTGACGTCAATAATGACGTATGTTCCCATAGTAACGCCAATAGGGACTTTCCATTGACG
TCAATGGGTGGAGTATTTACGGTAAACTGCCCACTTGGCAGTACATCAAGTGTATCATATGCCAAGTACG
CCCCCTATTGACGTCAATGACGGTAAATGGCCCGCCTGGCATTATGCCCAGTACATGACCTTATGGGACT
TTCCTACTTGGCAGTACATCTACGTATTAGTCATCGCTATTACCATGGTGATGCGGTTTTGGCAGTACAT
CAATGGGCGTGGATAGCGGTTTGACTCACGGGGATTTCCAAGTCTCCACCCCATTGACGTCAATGGGAGT
TTGTTTTGGCACCAAAATCAACGGGACTTTCCAAAATGTCGTAACAACTCCGCCCCATTGACGCAAATGG
GCGGTAGGCGTGTACGGTGGGAGGTCTATATAAGCAGAGCTGGTTTAGTGAACCGTCAGATCCGCTAGCG
CTACCGGTCGCCACCATGGTGAGCAAGGGCGAGGAGCTGTTCACCGGGGTGGTGCCCATCCTGGTCGAGC
TGGACGGCGACGTAAACGGCCACAAGTTCAGCGTGTCCGGCGAGGGCGAGGGCGATGCCACCTACGGCAA
GCTGACCCTGAAGTTCATCTGCACCACCGGCAAGCTGCCCGTGCCCTGGCCCACCCTCGTGACCACCCTG
ACCTACGGCGTGCAGTGCTTCAGCCGCTACCCCGACCACATGAAGCAGCACGACTTCTTCAAGTCCGCCA
TGCCCGAAGGCTACGTCCAGGAGCGCACCATCTTCTTCAAGGACGACGGCAACTACAAGACCCGCGCCGA
GGTGAAGTTCGAGGGCGACACCCTGGTGAACCGCATCGAGCTGAAGGGCATCGACTTCAAGGAGGACGGC
AACATCCTGGGGCACAAGCTGGAGTACAACTACAACAGCCACAACGTCTATATCATGGCCGACAAGCAGA
AGAACGGCATCAAGGTGAACTTCAAGATCCGCCACAACATCGAGGACGGCAGCGTGCAGCTCGCCGACCA
CTACCAGCAGAACACCCCCATCGGCGACGGCCCCGTGCTGCTGCCCGACAACCACTACCTGAGCACCCAG
TCCGCCCTGAGCAAAGACCCCAACGAGAAGCGCGATCACATGGTCCTGCTGGAGTTCGTGACCGCCGCCG
GGATCACTCTCGGCATGGACGAGCTGTACAAGTAAGTCGACCCGGGTATCCGTATGATGTGCCTGACTAC
GCATGATATCTCGAGCACCACCACCACCACCACTGAGATCCGGCTGCTAACAAAGCCCGAAAGGAAGCTG
AGTTGGCTGCTGCCACCGCTGAGCAATAACTAGCATAACCCCTTGGGGCCTCTAAACGGGTCTTGAGGGG
TTTTTTGCTGAAAGGAGGAACTATATCCGGATGTGGTTTGTCCAAACTCATCAATGTATCTTAACGCGTA
AATTGTAAGCGTTAATATTTTGTTAAAATTCGCGTTAAATTTTTGTTAAATCAGCTCATTTTTTAACCAA
TAGGCCGAAATCGGCAAAATCCCTTATAAATCAAAAGAATAGACCGAGATAGGGT
[37 nt withheld, positions 1666-1702]
AAAGAACGTGGACTCCAACGTCAAAGG
[49 nt withheld, positions 1730-1778]
T
[91 nt withheld, positions 1780-1870]
G
[124 nt withheld, positions 1872-1995]
CAGGTGGCACTTTTCGGGGAAATGTGCGCGGAACCCCTATTTGTTTATTTTTCTAAATACATTCAAATAT
GTATCCGCTCATGAGACAATAACCCTGATAAATGCTTCAATAATATTGAAAAAGGAAGAGTCCTGAGGCG
GAAAGAACCAGCTGTGGAATGTGTGTCAGTTAGGGTGTGGAAAGTCCCCAGGCTCCCCAGCAGGCAGAAG
TATGCAAAGCATGCATCTCAATTAGTCAGCAACCAGGTGTGGAAAGTCCCCAGGCTCCCCAGCAGGCAGA
AGTATGCAAAGCATGCATCTCAATTAGTCAGCAACCATAGTCCCGCCCCTAACTCCGCCCATCCCGCCCC
TAACTCCGCCCAGTTCCGCCCATTCTCCGCCCCATGGCTGACTAATTTTTTTTATTTATGCAGAGGCCGA
GGCCGCCTCGGCCTCTGAGCTATTCCAGAAGTAGTGAGGAGGCTTTTTTGGAGGCCTAGGCTTTTGCAAA
GATCGATCAAGAGACAGGATGAGGATCGTTTCGCATGATTGAACAAGATGGATTGCACGCAGGTTCTCCG
GCCGCTTGGGTGGAGAGGCTATTCGGCTATGACTGGGCACAACAGACAATCGGCTGCTCTGATGCCGCCG
TGTTCCGGCTGTCAGCGCAGGGGCGCCCGGTTCTTTTTGTCAAGACCGACCTGTCCGGTGCCCTGAATGA
ACTGCAAGACGAGGCAGCGCGGCTATCGTGGCTGGCCACGACGGGCGTTCCTTGCGCAGCTGTGCTCGAC
GTTGTCACTGAAGCGGGAAGGGACTGGCTGCTATTGGGCGAAGTGCCGGGGCAGGATCTCCTGTCATCTC
ACCTTGCTCCTGCCGAGAAAGTATCCATCATGGCTGATGCAATGCGGCGGCTGCATACGCTTGATCCGGC
TACCTGCCCATTCGACCACCAAGCGAAACATCGCATCGAGCGAGCACGTACTCGGATGGAAGCCGGTCTT
GTCGATCAGGATGATCTGGACGAAGAGCATCAGGGGCTCGCGCCAGCCGAACTGTTCGCCAGGCTCAAGG
CGAGCATGCCCGACGGCGAGGATCTCGTCGTGACCCATGGCGATGCCTGCTTGCCGAATATCATGGTGGA
AAATGGCCGCTTTTCTGGATTCATCGACTGTGGCCGGCTGGGTGTGGCGGACCGCTATCAGGACATAGCG
TTGGCTACCCGTGATATTGCTGAAGAGCTTGGCGGCGAATGGGCTGACCGCTTCCTCGTGCTTTACGGTA
TCGCCGCTCCCGATTCGCAGCGCATCGCCTTCTATCGCCTTCTTGACGAGTTCTTCTGAGCGGGACTCTG
GGGTTCGAAATGACCGACCAAGCGACGCCCAACCTGCCATCACGAGATTTCGATTCCACCGCCGCCTTCT
ATGAAAGGTTGGGCTTCGGAATCGTTTTCCGGGACGCCGGCTGGATGATCCTCCAGCGCGGGGATCTCAT
GCTGGAGTTCTTCGCCCACCCTAGGGGGAGGCTAACTGAAACACGGAAGGAGACAATACCGGAAGGAACC
CGCGCTATGACGGCAATAAAAAGACAGAATAAAACGCACGGTGTTGGGTCGTTTGTTCATAAACGCGGGG
TTCGGTCCCAGGGCTGGCACTCTGTCGATACCCCACCGAGACCCCATTGGGGCCAATACGCCCGCGTTTC
TTCCTTTTCCCCACCCCACCCCCCAAGTTCGGGTGAAGGCCCAGGGCTCGCAGCCAACGTCGGGGCGGCA
GGCCCTGCCATAGCCTCAGGTTACTCATATATACTTTAGATTGATTTAAAACTTCATTTTTAATTTAAAA
GGATCTAGGTGAAGATCCTTTTTGATAATCTCATGACCAAAATCCCTTAACGTGAGTTTTCGTTCCACTG
AGCGTCAGACCCCGTAGAAAAGATCAAAGGATCTTCTTGAGATCCTTTTTTTCTGCGCGTAATCTGCTGC
TTGCAAACAAAAAAACCACCGCTACCAGCGGTGGTTTGTTTGCCGGATCAAGAGCTACCAACTCTTTTTC
CGAAGGTAACTGGCTTCAGCAGAGCGCAGATACCAAATACTGTTCTTCTAGTGTAGCCGTAGTTAGGCCA
CCACTTCAAGAACTCTGTAGCACCGCCTACATACCTCGCTCTGCTAATCCTGTTACCAGTGGCTGCTGCC
AGTGGCGATAAGTCGTGTCTTACCGGGTTGGACTCAAGACGATAGTTACCGGATAAGGCGCAGCGGTCGG
GCTGAACGGGGGGTTCGTGCACACAGCCCAGCTTGGAGCGAACGACCTACACCGAACTGAGATACCTACA
GCGTGAGCTATGAGAAAGCGCCACGCTTCCCGAAGGGAGAAAGGCGGACAGGTATCCGGTAAGCGGCAGG
GTCGGAACAGGAGAGCGCACGAGGGAGCTTCCAGGGGGAAACGCCTGGTATCTTTATAGTCCTGTCGGGT
TTCGCCACCTCTGACTTGAGCGTCGATTTTTGTGATGCTCGTCAGGGGGGCGGAGCCTATGGAAAAACGC
CAGCAACGCGGCCTTTTTACGGTTCCTGGCCTTTTGCTGGCCTTTTGCTCACATGTTCTTTCCTGCGTTA
TCCCCTGATTCTGTGGATAACCGTATTACCGCCATGCATTAGTTATTAATAGTAATCAATTACGGGGTCA
TTAGTT
Features (pLannotate 1.2.2; 16 found; start..end, strand, type, name):
     24..327     +  enhancer       CMV enhancer: human cytomegalovirus immediate early enhancer
    328..531     +  promoter       CMV promoter: human cytomegalovirus (CMV) immediate early promoter
    576..1295    +  CDS            EGFP: the original enhanced GFP (Yang et al., 1996) mammalian codon-optimized
   1346..1363    +  CDS            9xHis (fragment): 9xHis affinity tag
   1373..1422    +  CDS            SET1 (fragment): solubility-enhancement tag derived from T7 phage gene 10B
   1430..1477    +  terminator     T7 terminator: transcription terminator for bacteriophage T7 RNA polymerase
   1502..1533    +  polyA_signal   SV40 poly(A) signal (fragment): SV40 polyadenylation signal
   1567..1995    -  rep_origin     f1 ori (sequence partly withheld): f1 bacteriophage origin of replication; arrow indicates direction of (+) strand synthesis
   2022..2126    +  promoter       AmpR promoter: bla
   2128..2485    +  promoter       SV40 promoter: SV40 enhancer and early promoter
   2520..3314    +  CDS            NeoR/KanR: aminoglycoside phosphotransferase from Tn5; aph(3')-II (or nptII); confers resistance to neomycin, kanamycin, and G418 (Geneticin®)
   3335..3487    +  CDS            ble (fragment): BLE_KLEPN - Experimental evidence at protein level: Swiss-Prot protein existence level 1. Binding protein with a strong affinity to the bleomycin family of antibiotics. Binds to CL990; an antimitotic-antibiotic compound. From Klebsiella pneumoniae.
   3546..3593    +  polyA_signal   HSV TK poly(A) signal: herpes simplex virus thymidine kinase polyadenylation signal (Cole and Stacy, 1985)
   3684..3700    -  polyA_signal   bGH poly(A) signal (fragment): bovine growth hormone polyadenylation signal
   3922..4510    +  rep_origin     ori: high-copy-number ColE1/pMB1/pBR322/pUC origin of replication
   4625..4661    +  enhancer       CMV enhancer (fragment): human cytomegalovirus immediate early enhancer
