[The description below was written by a language model from this plasmid's Addgene catalogue record and pLannotate feature annotations shown in this document.]
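Description:
Diffusive 27kDa (EGFP) is a mammalian expression plasmid built on the pEGFP-C3 backbone and intended as a nucleocytoplasmic transport probe. It is maintained in E. coli as a high-copy plasmid through a ColE1/pUC-type origin and selected with kanamycin. The resistance cassette is the dual-purpose NeoR/KanR gene (Tn5 aminoglycoside phosphotransferase), placed behind both a bacterial bla-type promoter and the SV40 enhancer/early promoter and followed by the HSV TK polyadenylation signal, so the same marker can also confer G418 resistance in mammalian cells. An f1 origin is also present.

The payload is simply EGFP, the mammalian codon-optimised enhanced green fluorescent protein, driven by the human cytomegalovirus immediate early enhancer and promoter for strong constitutive expression in transfected cells. The record lists no nuclear localisation or export signal, and the name indicates that the roughly 27 kDa protein is meant to report passive diffusion between cytoplasm and nucleus, presumably as a reference point for other probes, although the record does not describe a wider set.

Downstream of the EGFP coding sequence, the annotation detects short fragments resembling a His tag and a T7 gene 10B-derived solubility tag, a T7 terminator, and only a partial SV40 poly(A) signal. These look like remnants carried in from another vector during ligation-independent cloning. Whether any of them is translated as part of the EGFP product cannot be determined from the feature table. Small ble and bGH poly(A) fragments elsewhere are likewise partial matches with no stated function.
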