Addgene plasmid #201362: Diffusive 27kDa (EGFP)
Purpose: Nucleocytoplasmic transport probe
Depositing lab: Pere Roca-Cusachs. Publication: Mechanical force application to the nucleus regulates nucleocytoplasmic transport. Andreu I, Granero-Moya I, Chahare NR, Clein K, Molina-Jordan M, Beedle AEM, Elosegui-Artola A, Abenza JF, Rossetti L, Trepat X, Raveh B, Roca-Cusachs P. Nat Cell Biol. 2022 Jun;24(6):896-905. doi: 10.1038/s41556-022-00927-7. Epub 2022 Jun 9. PubMed 35681009.
Backbone
  Vector backbone: pEGFP-C3
  Vector type: Mammalian Expression
Growth in bacteria
  Bacterial resistance: Kanamycin, 50 μg/mL
  Growth temperature: 37°C
  Growth strain: DH5alpha
  Copy number: High Copy
Gene/Insert
  Gene/Insert name: EGFP
  Species: Synthetic
  Cloning method: Ligation Independent Cloning
Terms and licenses: Academic/Nonprofit Terms; Industry Terms: Not Available to Industry
Depositor comments: Internal lab code: IG062/P522
How to cite: Diffusive 27kDa (EGFP) was a gift from Pere Roca-Cusachs (Addgene plasmid # 201362 ; http://n2t.net/addgene:201362 ; RRID:Addgene_201362)
